>Addgene plasmid #241844 | pCAGGS-CIBN-p53CT(98-393)-mNeonGreen | addgene full sequence | sequence record 485113 | Addgene NGS Result
GGTCGATCGACATTGATTATTGACTAGTTATTAATAGTAATCAATTACGGGGTCATTAGTTCATAGCCCA
TATATGGAGTTCCGCGTTACATAACTTACGGTAAATGGCCCGCCTGGCTGACCGCCCAACGACCCCCGCC
CATTGACGTCAATAATGACGTATGTTCCCATAGTAACGCCAATAGGGACTTTCCATTGACGTCAATGGGT
GGAGTATTTACGGTAAACTGCCCACTTGGCAGTACATCAAGTGTATCATATGCCAAGTACGCCCCCTATT
GACGTCAATGACGGTAAATGGCCCGCCTGGCATTATGCCCAGTACATGACCTTATGGGACTTTCCTACTT
GGCAGTACATCTACGTATTAGTCATCGCTATTACCATGGTCGAGGTGAGCCCCACGTTCTGCTTCACTCT
CCCCATCTCCCCCCCCTCCCCACCCCCAATTTTGTATTTATTTATTTTTTAATTATTTTGTGCAGCGATG
GGGGCGGGGGGGGGGGGGGGGCGCGCCRGGSGGGGGGGGGGGGGGGGGGGGGGGGGGGGGGGSGRGGSGG
RGRGGKGCGGCGGCAGCCAATCAGAGCGGCGCGCTCCGAAAGTTTCCTTTTATGGCGAGGCGGCGGCGGC
GGCGGCCCTATAAAAAGCGAAGCGCGCGGCGGGCGGGAGTCGCTGCGCGCTGCCTTCGCCCCGTGCCCCG
CTCCGCCGCCGCCTCGCGCCGCCCGCCCCGGCTCTGACTGACCGCGTTACTCCCACAGGTGAGCGGGCGG
GACGGCCCTTCTCCTCCGGGCTGTAATTAGCGCTTGGTTTAATGACGGCTTGTTTCTTTTCTGTGGCTGC
GTGAAAGCCTTGAGGGGCTCCGGGAGGGCCCTTTGTGCGGGGGGAGCGGCTCGGGGGGTGCGTGCGTGTG
TGTGTGCGTGGGGAGCGCCGCGTGCGGCTCCGCGCTGCCCGGCGGCTGTGAGCGCTGCGGGCGCGGCGCG
GGGCTTTGTGCGCTCCGCAGTGTGCGCGAGGGGAGCGCGGCCGGGGGCGGTGCCCCGCGGTGCGGGGGGG
GCTGCGAGGGGAACAAAGGCTGCGTGCGGGGTGTGTGCGTGGGGGGGTGAGCAGGGGGTGTGGGCGCGTC
GGTCGGGCTGCAACCCCCCCTGCACCCCCCTCCCCGAGTTGCTGAGCACGGCCCGGCTTCGGGTGCGGGG
CTCCGTACGGGGCGTGGCGCGGGGCTCGCCGTGCCGGGCGGGGGGTGGCGGCAGGKGGGGGTGCCGGGCG
GGGCGGGGCCGCCYCGGGCCGGGGRGGGCTCGGGGGRGGGGCGCGGCGGCCCCCGGAGCGCCGGCGGCTG
TCGAGGCGCGGCGAGCCGCAGCCATTGCCTTTTATGGTAATCGTGCGAGAGGGCGCAGGGACTTCCTTTG
TCCCAAATCTGTGCGGAGCCGAAATCTGGGAGGCGCCGCCGCACCCCCTCTAGCGGGCGCGGGGCGAAGC
GGTGCGGCGCCGGCAGGAAGGAAATGGGCGGGGAGGGCCTTCGTGCGTCGCCGCGCCGCCGTCCCCTTCT
CCCTCTCCAGCCTCGGGGCTGTCCGCGGGGGGACGGCTGCCTTCGGGGGGGACGGGGCAGGGCGGGGTTC
GGCTTCTGGCGTGTGACCGGCGGCTCTAGCTAGAGCCTCTGCTAACCATGTTCATGCCTTCTTCTTTTTC
CTACAGCTCCTGGGCAACGTGCTGGTTATTGTGCTGTCTCATCATTTTGGCAAAGAATTCACCATGAATG
GAGCTATAGGAGGTGACCTTTTGCTCAATTTTCCTGACATGTCGGTCCTAGAGCGCCAAAGGGCTCACCT
CAAGTACCTCAATCCCACCTTTGATTCTCCTCTCGCCGGCTTCTTTGCCGATTCTTCAATGATTACCGGC
GGCGAGATGGACAGCTATCTTTCGACTGCCGGTTTGAATCTTCCGATGATGTACGGTGAGACGACGGTGG
AAGGTGATTCAAGACTCTCAATTTCGCCGGAAACGACGCTTGGGACTGGAAATTTCAAGGCAGCGAAGTT
TGATACAGAGACTAAGGATTGTAATGAGGCGGCGAAGAAGATGACGATGAACAGAGATGACCTAGTAGAA
GAAGGAGAAGAAGAGAAGTCGAAAATAACAGAGCAAAACAATGGGAGCACAAAAAGCATCAAGAAGATGA
AACACAAAGCCAAGAAAGAAGAGAACAATTTCTCTAATGATTCATCTAAAGTGACGAAGGAATTGGAGAA
AACGGATTATATTCATCTCGAGGCCATGCCTTCCCAGAAAACCTACCAGGGCAGCTACGGTTTCCGTCTG
GGCTTCTTGCATTCTGGGACAGCCAAGTCTGTGACTTGCACGTACTCCCCTGCCCTCAACAAGATGTTTT
GCCAACTGGCCAAGACCTGCCCTGTGCAGCTGTGGGTTGATTCCACACCCCCGCCCGGCACCCGCGTCCG
CGCCATGGCCATCTACAAGCAGTCACAGCACATGACGGAGGTTGTGAGGCGCTGCCCCCACCATGAGCGC
TGCTCAGATAGCGATGGTCTGGCCCCTCCTCAGCATCTTATCCGAGTGGAAGGAAATTTGCGTGTGGAGT
ATTTGGATGACAGAAACACTTTTCGACATAGTGTGGTGGTGCCCTATGAGCCGCCTGAGGTTGGCTCTGA
CTGTACCACCATCCACTACAACTACATGTGTAACAGTTCCTGCATGGGCGGCATGAACCGGAGGCCCATC
CTCACCATCATCACACTGGAAGACTCCAGTGGTAATCTACTGGGACGGAACAGCTTTGAGGTGCGTGTTT
GTGCCTGTCCTGGGAGAGACCGGCGCACAGAGGAAGAGAATCTCCGCAAGAAAGGGGAGCCTCACCACGA
GCTGCCCCCAGGGAGCACTAAGCGAGCACTGCCCAACAACACCAGCTCCTCTCCCCAGCCAAAGAAGAAA
CCACTGGATGGAGAATATTTCACCCTTCAGATCCGTGGGCGTGAGCGCTTCGAGATGTTCCGAGAGCTGA
ATGAGGCCTTGGAACTCAAGGATGCCCAGGCTGGGAAGGAGCCAGGGGGGAGCAGGGCTCACTCCAGCCA
CCTGAAGTCCAAAAAGGGTCAGTCTACCTCCCGCCATAAAAAACTCATGTTCAAGACAGAAGGGCCTGAC
TCAGACGGCGGCCGCATGGTGAGCAAGGGCGAGGAGGATAACATGGCCTCTCTCCCAGCGACACATGAGT
TACACATCTTTGGCTCCATCAACGGTGTGGACTTTGACATGGTGGGTCAGGGCACCGGCAATCCAAATGA
TGGTTATGAGGAGTTAAACCTGAAGTCCACCAAGGGTGACCTCCAGTTCTCCCCCTGGATTCTGGTCCCT
CATATCGGGTATGGCTTCCATCAGTACCTGCCCTACCCTGACGGGATGTCGCCTTTCCAGGCCGCCATGG
TAGATGGCTCCGGCTACCAAGTCCATCGCACAATGCAGTTTGAAGATGGTGCCTCCCTTACTGTTAACTA
CCGCTACACCTACGAGGGAAGCCACATCAAAGGAGAGGCCCAGGTGAAGGGGACTGGTTTCCCTGCTGAC
GGTCCTGTGATGACCAACTCGCTGACCGCTGCGGACTGGTGCAGGTCGAAGAAGACTTACCCCAACGACA
AAACCATCATCAGTACCTTTAAGTGGAGTTACACCACTGGAAATGGCAAGCGCTACCGGAGCACTGCGCG
GACCACCTACACCTTTGCCAAGCCAATGGCGGCTAACTATCTGAAGAACCAGCCGATGTACGTGTTCCGT
AAGACGGAGCTCAAGCACTCCAAGACCGAGCTCAACTTCAAGGAGTGGCAAAAGGCCTTTACCGATGTGA
TGGGCATGGACGAGCTGTACAAGTCTAGATAAGTCGACGGATCTTTTTCCCTCTGCCAAAAATTATGGGG
ACATCATGAAGCCCCTTGAGCATCTGACTTCTGGCTAATAAAGGAAATTTATTTTCATTGCAATAGTGTG
TTGGAATTTTTTGTGTCTCTCACTCGGAAGGACATATGGGAGGGCAAATCATTTAAAACATCAGAATGAG
TATTTGGTTTAGAGTTTGGCAACATATGCCCATATGCTGGCTGCCATGAACAAAGGTTGGCTATAAAGAG
GTCATCAGTATATGAAACAGCCCCCTGCTGTCCATTCCTTATTCCATAGAAAAGCCTTGACTTGAGGTTA
GATTTTTTTTATATTTTGTTTTGTGTTATTTTTTTCTTTAACATCCCTAAAATTTTCCTTACATGTTTTA
CTAGCCAGATTTTTCCTCCTCTCCTGACTACTCCCAGTCATAGCTGTCCCTCTTCTCTTATGGAGATCCC
TCGACCTGCAGCCCAAGCTTGGCGTAATCATGGTCATAGCTGTTTCCTGTGTGAAATTGTTATCCGCTCA
CAATTCCACACAACATACGAGCCGGAAGCATAAAGTGTAAAGCCTGGGGTGCCTAATGAGTGAGCTAACT
CACATTAATTGCGTTGCGCTCACTGCCCGCTTTCCAGTCGGGAAACCTGTCGTGCCAGCGGATCCGCATC
TCAATTAGTCAGCAACCATAGTCCCGCCCCTAACTCCGCCCATCCCGCCCCTAACTCCGCCCAGTTCCGC
CCATTCTCCGCCCCATGGCTGACTAATTTTTTTTATTTATGCAGAGGCCGAGGCCGCCTCGGCCTCTGAG
CTATTCCAGAAGTAGTGAGGAGGCTTTTTTGGAGGCCTAGGCTTTTGCAAAAAGCTAACTTGTTTATTGC
AGCTTATAATGGTTACAAATAAAGCAATAGCATCACAAATTTCACAAATAAAGCATTTTTTTCACTGCAT
TCTAGTTGTGGTTTGTCCAAACTCATCAATGTATCTTATCATGTCTGGATCCGCTGCATTAATGAATCGG
CCAACGCGCGGGGAGAGGCGGTTTGCGTATTGGGCGCTCTTCCGCTTCCTCGCTCACTGACTCGCTGCGC
TCGGTCGTTCGGCTGCGGCGAGCGGTATCAGCTCACTCAAAGGCGGTAATACGGTTATCCACAGAATCAG
GGGATAACGCAGGAAAGAACATGTGAGCAAAAGGCCAGCAAAAGGCCAGGAACCGTAAAAAGGCCGCGTT
GCTGGCGTTTTTCCATAGGCTCCGCCCCCCTGACGAGCATCACAAAAATCGACGCTCAAGTCAGAGGTGG
CGAAACCCGACAGGACTATAAAGATACCAGGCGTTTCCCCCTGGAAGCTCCCTCGTGCGCTCTCCTGTTC
CGACCCTGCCGCTTACCGGATACCTGTCCGCCTTTCTCCCTTCGGGAAGCGTGGCGCTTTCTCATAGCTC
ACGCTGTAGGTATCTCAGTTCGGTGTAGGTCGTTCGCTCCAAGCTGGGCTGTGTGCACGAACCCCCCGTT
CAGCCCGACCGCTGCGCCTTATCCGGTAACTATCGTCTTGAGTCCAACCCGGTAAGACACGACTTATCGC
CACTGGCAGCAGCCACTGGTAACAGGATTAGCAGAGCGAGGTATGTAGGCGGTGCTACAGAGTTCTTGAA
GTGGTGGCCTAACTACGGCTACACTAGAAGAACAGTATTTGGTATCTGCGCTCTGCTGAAGCCAGTTACC
TTCGGAAAAAGAGTTGGTAGCTCTTGATCCGGCAAACAAACCACCGCTGGTAGCGGTGGTTTTTTTGTTT
GCAAGCAGCAGATTACGCGCAGAAAAAAAGGATCTCAAGAAGATCCTTTGATCTTTTCTACGGGGTCTGA
CGCTCAGTGGAACGAAAACTCACGTTAAGGGATTTTGGTCATGAGATTATCAAAAAGGATCTTCACCTAG
ATCCTTTTAAATTAAAAATGAAGTTTTAAATCAATCTAAAGTATATATGAGTAAACTTGGTCTGACAGTT
ACCAATGCTTAATCAGTGAGGCACCTATCTCAGCGATCTGTCTATTTCGTTCATCCATAGTTGCCTGACT
CCCCGTCGTGTAGATAACTACGATACGGGAGGGCTTACCATCTGGCCCCAGTGCTGCAATGATACCGCGA
GACCCACGCTCACCGGCTCCAGATTTATCAGCAATAAACCAGCCAGCCGGAAGGGCCGAGCGCAGAAGTG
GTCCTGCAACTTTATCCGCCTCCATCCAGTCTATTAATTGTTGCCGGGAAGCTAGAGTAAGTAGTTCGCC
AGTTAATAGTTTGCGCAACGTTGTTGCCATTGCTACAGGCATCGTGGTGTCACGCTCGTCGTTTGGTATG
GCTTCATTCAGCTCCGGTTCCCAACGATCAAGGCGAGTTACATGATCCCCCATGTTGTGCAAAAAAGCGG
TTAGCTCCTTCGGTCCTCCGATCGTTGTCAGAAGTAAGTTGGCCGCAGTGTTATCACTCATGGTTATGGC
AGCACTGCATAATTCTCTTACTGTCATGCCATCCGTAAGATGCTTTTCTGTGACTGGTGAGTACTCAACC
AAGTCATTCTGAGAATAGTGTATGCGGCGACCGAGTTGCTCTTGCCCGGCGTCAATACGGGATAATACCG
CGCCACATAGCAGAACTTTAAAAGTGCTCATCATTGGAAAACGTTCTTCGGGGCGAAAACTCTCAAGGAT
CTTACCGCTGTTGAGATCCAGTTCGATGTAACCCACTCGTGCACCCAACTGATCTTCAGCATCTTTTACT
TTCACCAGCGTTTCTGGGTGAGCAAAAACAGGAAGGCAAAATGCCGCAAAAAAGGGAATAAGGGCGACAC
GGAAATGTTGAATACTCATACTCTTCCTTTTTCAATATTATTGAAGCATTTATCAGGGTTATTGTCTCAT
GAGCGGATACATATTTGAATGTATTTAGAAAAATAAACAAATAGGGGTTCCGCGCACATTTCCCCGAAAA
GTGCCACCTG
Features (pLannotate 1.2.2; 18 found; start..end, strand, type, name):
      9..388     +  enhancer       CMV enhancer: human cytomegalovirus immediate early enhancer
    666..1686    +  intron         chimeric intron: chimera between introns from chicken β-actin and rabbit β-globin
   1684..1743    +  CDS            HBB (fragment): HBB_LEPEU - Experimental evidence at protein level: Swiss-Prot protein existence level 1. Involved in oxygen transport from the lung to the various peripheral tissues. From Lepus europaeus (European hare).
   1744..2253    +  CDS            CIBN: N-terminal portion of the CIB1 transcription factor from Arabidopsis thaliana binds to CRY2 (cryptochrome 2) that has absorbed blue light (Kennedy et al., 2010)
   2269..3156    +  CDS            p53 (fragment): human tumor suppressor protein that is often mutated in cancers; Homo sapiens TP53; responds to cellular stresses to regulate the expression of target genes
   3166..3873    +  CDS            mNeonGreen: mNeonGreen is a basic (constitutively fluorescent) green/yellow fluorescent protein published in 2013, derived from Branchiostoma lanceolatum. It is reported to be a very rapidly-maturing monomer with moderate acid sensitivity.
   3957..4012    +  polyA_signal   β-globin poly(A) signal: rabbit β-globin polyadenylation signal (Gil and Proudfoot, 1987)
   4397..4413    -  protein_bind   lac operator: The lac repressor binds to the lac operator to inhibit transcription in E. coli. This inhibition can be relieved by adding lactose or isopropyl-β-D-thiogalactopyranoside (IPTG). lac repressor encoded by lacI
   4421..4451    -  promoter       lac promoter: promoter for the E. coli lac operon
   4466..4487    -  protein_bind   CAP binding site: CAP binding activates transcription in the presence of cAMP. E. coli catabolite activator protein
   4500..4539    -  CDS            lacI (fragment): lac repressor; lacI; The lac repressor binds to the lac operator to inhibit transcription in E. coli. This inhibition can be relieved by adding lactose or isopropyl-β-D-thiogalactopyranoside (IPTG).
   4546..4568    +  promoter       SV40 promoter (fragment): SV40 enhancer and early promoter
   4592..4727    +  rep_origin     SV40 ori: SV40 origin of replication
   4747..4881    +  polyA_signal   SV40 poly(A) signal: SV40 polyadenylation signal
   4883..4937    -  CDS            lacI (fragment): lac repressor; lacI; The lac repressor binds to the lac operator to inhibit transcription in E. coli. This inhibition can be relieved by adding lactose or isopropyl-β-D-thiogalactopyranoside (IPTG).
   5120..5708    -  rep_origin     ori: high-copy-number ColE1/pMB1/pBR322/pUC origin of replication
   5879..6739    -  CDS            AmpR: β-lactamase; bla; confers resistance to ampicillin, carbenicillin, and related antibiotics
   6740..6844    -  promoter       AmpR promoter: bla
