[The description below was written by a language model from this plasmid's Addgene catalogue record and pLannotate feature annotations shown in this document.]
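Description:
pCAGGS-CIBN-p53CT(98-393)-mNeonGreen is a mammalian expression plasmid of about 6.9 kb built on the pCAGGS backbone. It is maintained in E. coli through a high-copy ColE1/pUC-type origin and selected with ampicillin via the β-lactamase gene and its own promoter. The backbone also carries remnants of the lac promoter/operator region, short lacI fragments, an SV40 origin of replication (which allows episomal amplification in cells expressing large T antigen) and an SV40 polyadenylation signal. No mammalian selection marker is annotated, so the plasmid appears suited mainly to transient transfection.

Expression is driven by the CAGGS (CAG) promoter, seen in the feature table as the CMV immediate-early enhancer followed by the chimeric chicken β-actin/rabbit β-globin intron, and is terminated by the rabbit β-globin poly(A) signal. The single open reading frame fuses three parts. CIBN, the N-terminal portion of Arabidopsis CIB1 that binds blue-light-activated CRY2, comes first. It is followed by an 888 bp fragment of human TP53 lacking the N-terminal region, inserted between XhoI and NotI sites, and then by the monomeric green/yellow fluorescent protein mNeonGreen at the C-terminus. The plasmid name gives the p53 fragment as residues 98-393, whereas the mutation field lists 97-393, and the 888 bp length corresponds to 296 codons.

The record describes the product as the "localizer" of the Opto-p53 system for light-controlled activation of p53 signalling. The CIBN tag presumably acts as the docking site for a separately expressed CRY2-fused partner under blue light, but that partner is not described here. mNeonGreen allows expression and localization of the fusion to be visualised.
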