Addgene plasmid #241844: pCAGGS-CIBN-p53CT(98-393)-mNeonGreen
Purpose: Expresses a localizer of Opto-p53 in mammalian cells.
Depositing lab: Kazuhiro Aoki. Depositing organization: Kyoto University, Graduate School of Biostudies. Publication: Opto-p53: A Light-Controllable Activation of p53 Signaling Pathway. Tsuruoka T, Goto Y, Aoki K. Cell Struct Funct. 2025 Jun 12. doi: 10.1247/csf.25017. PubMed 40500178.
Backbone
  Vector backbone: pCAGGS
  Backbone size w/o insert (bp): 4742
  Total vector size (bp): 6866
  Vector type: Mammalian Expression
Growth in bacteria
  Bacterial resistance: Ampicillin, 100 μg/mL
  Growth temperature: 37°C
  Growth strain: DH5alpha
  Copy number: High Copy
Gene/Insert
  Gene/Insert name: p53
  Species: H. sapiens (human)
  Insert size (bp): 888
  Mutation: C-terminus (97-393 aa)
  Entrez Gene: TP53 (a.k.a. BCC7, BMFS5, LFS1, P53, TRP53)
  Promoter: CAGGS promoter
  Tag / fusion protein: CIBN (N terminal on insert); mNeonGreen (C terminal on insert)
  Cloning method: Restriction Enzyme; 5′ cloning site XhoI (not destroyed); 3′ cloning site NotI (not destroyed)
  Sequencing primers: 5′ n/a; 3′ n/a
Terms and licenses: Academic/Nonprofit Terms; Industry Terms: Not Available to Industry
How to cite: pCAGGS-CIBN-p53CT(98-393)-mNeonGreen was a gift from Kazuhiro Aoki (Addgene plasmid # 241844 ; http://n2t.net/addgene:241844 ; RRID:Addgene_241844)
